>Addgene plasmid #243843 | pBSKa2_FRTspcFRT | addgene full sequence | sequence record 492178 | Addgene NGS Result
CGTCTCAGTCAGGAGATTCCGGGGATCCGTCGACCTGCAGTTCGAAGTTCCTATTCTCTAGAAAGTATAG
GAACTTCAGAGCGCTTTTGAAGCTCACGTTCAAATATGTATCCGCTCATGAGACAATAACCCTGGTAGCG
ACCGAGTGAGCTAGCTATTTGTTTATTTTTCTAAATACATTCAAATATGTATCCGCTCATGAGACAATAA
CCCTGATAAATGCTTCAATAATATTGAAAAAGGAAGAGTATGAGGGAAGCGGTGATCGCCGAAGTATCGA
CTCAACTATCAGAGGTAGTTGGCGTCATCGAGCGCCATCTCGAACCGACGTTGCTGGCCGTACATTTGTA
CGGCTCCGCAGTGGATGGCGGCCTGAAGCCACACAGTGATATTGATTTGCTGGTTACGGTGACCGTAAGG
CTTGATGAAACAACGCGGCGAGCTTTGATCAACGACCTTTTGGAAACTTCGGCTTCCCCTGGAGAGAGCG
AGATTCTCCGCGCTGTAGAAGTCACCATTGTTGTGCACGACGACATCATTCCGTGGCGTTATCCAGCTAA
GCGCGAACTGCAATTTGGAGAATGGCAGCGCAATGACATTCTTGCAGGTATCTTCGAGCCAGCCACGATC
GACATTGATCTGGCTATCTTGCTGACAAAAGCAAGAGAACATAGCGTTGCCTTGGTAGGTCCAGCGGCGG
AGGAACTCTTTGATCCGGTTCCTGAACAGGATCTATTTGAGGCGCTAAATGAAACCTTAACGCTATGGAA
CTCGCCGCCCGACTGGGCTGGCGATGAGCGAAATGTAGTGCTTACGTTGTCCCGCATTTGGTACAGCGCA
GTAACCGGCAAAATCGCGCCGAAGGATGTCGCTGCCGACTGGGCAATGGAGCGCCTGCCGGCCCAGTATC
AGCCCGTCATACTTGAAGCTAGACAGGCTTATCTTGGACAAGAAGAAGATCGCTTGGCCTCGCGCGCAGA
TCAGTTGGAAGAATTTGTCCACTACGTGAAAGGCGAGATCACCAAGGTAGTCGGCAAATAATAAGGGGAT
CTTGAAGTTCCTATTCCGAAGTTCCTATTCTCTAGAAAGTATAGGAACTTCGAAGCAGCTCCAGCCTACA
CGCTTGAGACGAAGCTTGACACGGTTATCCACAGAATCAGGGGATAACGCAGGAAAGAACATGTGAGCAA
AAGGCCAGCAAAAGGCCAGGAACCGTAAAAAGGCCGCGTTGCTGGCGTTTTTCCATAGGCTCCGCCCCCC
TGACGAGCATCACAAAAATCGACGCTCAAGTCAGAGGTGGCGAAACCCGACAGGACTATAAAGATACCAG
GCGTTTCCCCCTGGAAGCTCCCTCGTGCGCTCTCCTGTTCCGACCCTGCCGCTTACCGGATACCTGTCCG
CCTTTCTCCCTTCGGGAAGCGTGGCGCTTTCTCATAGCTCACGCTGTAGGTATCTCAGTTCGGTGTAGGT
CGTTCGCTCCAAGCTGGGCTGTGTGCACGAACCCCCCGTTCAGCCCGACCGCTGCGCCTTATCCGGTAAC
TATCGTCTTGAGTCCAACCCGGTAAGACACGACTTATCGCCACTGGCAGCAGCCACTGGTAACAGGATTA
GCAGAGCGAGGTATGTAGGCGGTGCTACAGAGTTCTTGAAGTGGTGGCCTAACTACGGCTACACTAGAAG
AACAGTATTTGGTATCTGCGCTCTGCTGAAGCCAGTTACCTTCGGAAAAAGAGTTGGTAGCTCTTGATCC
GGCAAACAAACCACCGCTGGTAGCGGTGGTTTTTTTGTTTGCAAGCAGCAGATTACGCGCAGAAAAAAAG
GATCTCAAGAAGATCCTTTGATCTTTTCTACGGGGTCTGACGCTCAGTGGAACGAAAACTCACGTTAAGG
GATTTTGGTCATGAGATTATCAAAAAGGATCTTCACCTAGATCCTTTTGTGATGATCGGCACGTAAGAGG
TTCCAACTTTCACCATAATGAAATAAGATCACTACCGGGCGTATTTTTTGAGTTATCGAGATTTTCAGGA
GCTAAGGAAGCTAAAATGAGCCATATTCAACGGGAAACGTCTTGCTCAAGGCCGCGATTAAATTCCAACA
TGGATGCTGATTTATATGGGTATAAATGGGCTCGCGATAATGTCGGGCAATCAGGTGCGACAATCTACCG
ATTGTATGGGAAGCCCGATGCGCCAGAGTTGTTTCTGAAACATGGCAAAGGTAGCGTTGCCAATGATGTT
ACAGATGAGATGGTCAGACTAAACTGGCTGACGGAATTTATGCCTCTTCCGACCATCAAGCATTTTATCC
GTACTCCTGATGATGCATGGTTACTCACCACTGCGATCCCAGGGAAAACAGCATTCCAGGTATTAGAAGA
ATATCCTGATTCAGGTGAAAATATTGTTGATGCGCTGGCAGTGTTCCTGCGCCGGTTGCATTCGATTCCT
GTTTGTAATTGTCCTTTTAACAGCGATCGCGTATTTCGACTCGCTCAGGCGCAATCACGAATGAATAACG
GTTTGGTTGATGCGAGTGATTTTGATGACGAGCGTAATGGCTGGCCTGTTGAACAAGTCTGGAAAGAAAT
GCATAAACTTTTGCCATTCTCACCGGATTCAGTAGTCACTCATGGTGATTTCTCACTTGATAACCTTATT
TTTGACGAGGGGAAATTAATAGGTTGTATTGATGTTGGACGAGTCGGAATCGCAGACCGATACCAGGATC
TTGCCATCCTATGGAACTGCCTCGGTGAGTTTTCTCCTTCATTACAGAAACGGCTTTTTCAAAAATATGG
TATTGATAATCCTGATATGAATAAATTGCAGTTTCATTTGATGCTCGATGAGTTTTTCTGATTTTTTTTA
AGGCAGTTATTGGTGCCCTTAAACGCCTGGTTGCTACGCCTGAATAAGTGATAATAAGCGGATGAATGGC
AGAAATTCGATGATAAGCTGTCAAACATGATGT
[125 nt withheld, positions 2974-3098]
C
[91 nt withheld, positions 3100-3190]
AGGGTGATGGTTCACGTAGTGGGCCAGCGCCCTGATAGACGGTTTTTCGCCCTTTGACGTTGGAGTCCAC
GTTCTTT
[37 nt withheld, positions 3268-3304]
ACCCTATCTCGGTCTATTCTTTTGATTTATAAGGGATTTTGCCGATTTCGGCCTATTGGTTAAAAAATGA
GCTGATTTAACAAAAATTTAACGCGAATTTTAACAAAATATTAACGCTTACAATTTTAACAAGCTT
Features (pLannotate 1.2.2; 10 found; start..end, strand, type, name):
     44..77      +  protein_bind   FRT (minimal): supports FLP-mediated excision but not integration (Turan and Bode, 2011) FLP recombinase from the Saccharomyces cerevisiae 2μ plasmid
     99..134     +  promoter       AmpR promoter (fragment): bla
    158..249     +  promoter       AmpR promoter: bla
    250..1041    +  CDS            SmR: aminoglycoside adenylyltransferase (Murphy, 1985); aadA; confers resistance to spectinomycin and streptomycin
   1054..1101    +  protein_bind   FRT: FLP-mediated recombination occurs in the 8-bp core sequence TCTAGAAA (Turan and Bode, 2011). FLP recombinase from the Saccharomyces cerevisiae 2μ plasmid
   1240..1828    -  rep_origin     ori: high-copy-number ColE1/pMB1/pBR322/pUC origin of replication
   1943..2045    +  promoter       cat promoter: promoter of the E. coli cat gene encoding chloramphenicol acetyltransferase
   2046..2859    +  CDS            KanR (fragment): aminoglycoside phosphotransferase; aph(3')-Ia; confers resistance to kanamycin in bacteria or G418 (Geneticin®) in eukaryotes
   2947..2964    -  promoter       tet promoter (fragment): E. coli promoter for tetracycline efflux protein gene
   2975..3430    +  rep_origin     f1 ori (sequence partly withheld): f1 bacteriophage origin of replication; arrow indicates direction of (+) strand synthesis
