[The description below was written by a language model from this plasmid's Addgene catalogue record and pLannotate feature annotations shown in this document.]
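Description:
pBSKa2_FRTspcFRT is a small (about 3.4 kb) bacterial plasmid from a GoldenBraid2.0 toolkit adapted for E. coli and other enterics. It is built on a pBSK backbone in what the name and purpose indicate is an alpha-level position, meaning the cargo is formatted in the grammar of an already assembled transcription unit. It replicates at high copy from a ColE1/pUC-type origin and is selected with kanamycin. The feature table annotates an aph(3')-Ia kanamycin phosphotransferase coding sequence (flagged as a fragment by the annotation tool) downstream of a cat promoter. An f1 phage origin and a short tet promoter fragment are also present in the backbone.

The payload is a synthetic, roughly 1 kb cassette carrying aadA, the aminoglycoside adenylyltransferase that confers resistance to spectinomycin and streptomycin. It is driven by the bla (AmpR) promoter, with an additional partial copy of that promoter annotated just upstream. The cassette is bracketed by two FRT sites in the same orientation, one annotated as a minimal site that supports excision but not integration and the other as a longer FRT. Flp recombinase can therefore delete the intervening marker, leaving a single FRT scar.

According to the record, the module can be joined with a second transcription unit in an omega-level Golden Gate assembly. This yields a construct in which a gene of interest is physically linked to a removable selection marker. Such an arrangement suits applications where selection is needed initially and the marker is later removed, although the record does not describe specific downstream uses.
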