Addgene plasmid #243843: pBSKa2_FRTspcFRT
Purpose: GoldenBraid2.0 Flp recombinase excisable antibiotic resistance cassette in the grammar of an assembled transcription unit. May be omega-assembled with another transcription unit.
Depositing lab: Christophe Herman. Depositing organization: Baylor College of Medicine. Publication: GoldenBraid2.0 E. coli: a comprehensive and characterized toolkit for enterics. Cooke MB, Welch KT, Ramirez LD, Wen AX, Marciano DC, Herman C. Synth Biol (Oxf). 2025 Aug 14;10(1):ysaf015. doi: 10.1093/synbio/ysaf015. eCollection 2025. PubMed 40927394.
Backbone
  Vector backbone: pBSK
  Vector type: Bacterial Expression
Growth in bacteria
  Bacterial resistance: Kanamycin, 50 μg/mL
  Growth temperature: 37°C
  Growth strain: DH5alpha
  Copy number: High Copy
Gene/Insert
  Gene/Insert name: aadA
  Species: Synthetic
  Insert size (bp): 1028
  Cloning method: Golden Gate
Terms and licenses: Academic/Nonprofit Terms; Industry Terms: Not Available to Industry
How to cite: pBSKa2_FRTspcFRT was a gift from Christophe Herman (Addgene plasmid # 243843 ; http://n2t.net/addgene:243843 ; RRID:Addgene_243843)
